>Addgene plasmid #72215 | pET28a-hDcp2 E147Q, E148Q | addgene partial sequence | sequence record 133126 | T7 5'-TAATACGACTCACTATAGGG-3'
CCCTCTAGAATAATTTTGTTTACTTTAAGAAGGAGATATACCATGGGCAGCAGCCATCATCATCATCATC
ACAGCAGCGGCCTGGTGCCGCGCGGCAGCCATATGGCTAGCATGACTGGTGGACAGCAAATGGGTCGCGG
ATCCATGGAGACCAAACGGGTGGAGATTCCCGGCAGCGTCCTGGACGATCTCTGCAGCCGATTTATTTTG
CATATTCCCAGCGAGGAAAGAGACAATGCAATCCGAGTGTGTTTTCAGATTGAACTTGCCCATTGGTTTT
ACTTGGATTTCTACATGCAGAACACACCAGGATTACCTCAGTGTGGGATAAGAGACTTTGCTAAAGCTGT
CTTCAGTCATTGTCCGTTTTTGCTGCCTCAAGGTGAAGATGTGGAAAAAGTTTTGGATGAATGGAAGGAA
TATAAAATGGGAGTACCAACATATGGTGCAATTATTCTTGATGAGACACTTGAAAATGTACTACTGGTTC
AGGGGTACCTAGCAAAATCAGGCTGGGGATTTCCAAAAGGAAAAGTAAATAAAGAAGAAGCTCCTCATGA
TTGTGCTGCTAGAGAGGTCTTTCAACAAACTGGTTTTGATATCAAAGACTATATTTGTAAGGATGATTAC
ATTGAACTTCGAATCAATGACCAGCTTGCTCGTTTGTACATCATTCCAGGAATTCCAAAAGACACAAAAT
TTAACCCAAAAACTAGAAGAGAAATTCGGAACATTGAGTGGTTCTCTATTGAGAAATTGCCTTGTCATAG
AAATGATATGACCCCCAAATCCAAACTTGGTTTGGCACCTAACAAATTTTTTATGGCCATTCCCTTTATC
AGACCATTAAGGGACTGGCTTTCTCGAAGATTTGGCGATTCCTCAGACAGTGACAATGGATTTTCCTCAA
CTGGTAGCACGCCGGCTAAACCCACTGTGGAAAAATTGAGTCGAACCAAATTCCGCCACAGTCAGCAGTT
ATTTCCTGACGGTTCTCCTGGTGACCAGTGGGTAAAGCACAGGCAACCACTGCAGCAAAAGCCATATAAT
AATCATTCTGAAATGTCTGACCTCTTAAAAGGAAAGAATCAAAG
