[The description below was written by a language model from this plasmid's Addgene catalogue record.]
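Description:
pET28a-hDcp2 E147Q, E148Q is a bacterial expression plasmid built on the pET28a backbone, carrying the human DCP2 (decapping mRNA 2, also known as NUDT20) coding sequence with two glutamate-to-glutamine substitutions at positions 147 and 148. The insert was placed between the BamHI and EcoRI sites of the vector, both of which remain intact, so that it is fused in frame to the histidine tag supplied by the backbone at the N terminus. The plasmid confers kanamycin resistance, is recorded as low copy, and is propagated in a standard cloning strain such as DH5alpha.

Transcription of the insert is driven by the T7 promoter, so protein production requires a host that supplies T7 RNA polymerase; in the pET system this is generally an E. coli strain with an inducible chromosomal copy of the polymerase gene, although the record does not name an expression strain. The His tag allows the recombinant protein to be purified by immobilised metal affinity chromatography.

Dcp2 is an mRNA decapping enzyme, and according to the record the E147Q/E148Q double mutation disrupts its decapping function. The construct is therefore suited to producing purified, catalytically impaired human Dcp2 for use as a negative control alongside the wild-type enzyme in in vitro decapping assays, or for experiments that need the protein without its enzymatic activity. No feature table was provided, so details of the backbone beyond the catalogue fields are not documented here.
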