Addgene plasmid #72215: pET28a-hDcp2 E147Q, E148Q
Purpose: bacterial expression of His-tagged human Dcp2 Q147/8 mutant (disrupts the decapping function of Dcp2)
Depositing lab: Megerditch Kiledjian. Depositing organization: Rutgers, The State University of New Jersey. Publication: The hDcp2 protein is a mammalian mRNA decapping enzyme. Wang Z, Jiao X, Carr-Schmid A, Kiledjian M. Proc Natl Acad Sci U S A. 2002 Oct 1;99(20):12663-8. Epub 2002 Sep 6. 10.1073/pnas.192445599 PubMed 12218187.
Backbone
  Vector backbone: pET28a
  Backbone manufacturer: EMD Biosciences
  Vector type: Bacterial Expression
Growth in bacteria
  Bacterial resistance: Kanamycin, 50 μg/mL
  Growth temperature: 37°C
  Growth strain: DH5alpha
  Copy number: Low Copy
Gene/Insert
  Gene/Insert name: Dcp2 (alt name: decapping mRNA 2)
  Species: H. sapiens (human)
  Mutation: E147Q, E148Q
  Entrez Gene: DCP2 (a.k.a. NUDT20)
  Promoter: T7
  Tag / fusion protein: His (N terminal on backbone)
  Cloning method: Restriction Enzyme; 5′ cloning site BamHI (not destroyed); 3′ cloning site EcoRI (not destroyed)
  Sequencing primers: 5′ T7; 3′ T7 terminal
Terms and licenses: Academic/Nonprofit Terms; Industry Terms: Not Available to Industry
How to cite: pET28a-hDcp2 E147Q, E148Q was a gift from Megerditch Kiledjian (Addgene plasmid # 72215 ; http://n2t.net/addgene:72215 ; RRID:Addgene_72215)
